Addgene plasmid #86980: pDUAL CD81 (GFP)
Purpose: Lentiviral expression construct encoding CD81 and GFP from separate promoters
Depositing lab: Joe Grove. Depositing organization: University College London.
Backbone
  Vector backbone: pDUAL GFP
  Vector type: Mammalian Expression, Lentiviral
Growth in bacteria
  Bacterial resistance: Ampicillin, 100 μg/mL
  Growth temperature: 37°C
  Growth strain: NEB Stable
  Copy number: High Copy
Gene/Insert
  Gene/Insert name: CD81 (alt name: NP_004347.1)
  Species: H. sapiens (human)
  Entrez Gene: CD81 (a.k.a. CVID6, S5.7, TAPA1, TSPAN28)
  Promoter: SFFV/hPGK
  Cloning method: Restriction Enzyme; 5′ cloning site unknown (unknown if destroyed); 3′ cloning site unknown (unknown if destroyed)
  Sequencing primers: 5′ SFFVpro-F
Terms and licenses: Academic/Nonprofit Terms; Industry Terms: Not Available to Industry
How to cite: pDUAL CD81 (GFP) was a gift from Joe Grove (Addgene plasmid # 86980 ; http://n2t.net/addgene:86980 ; RRID:Addgene_86980)
