[The description below was written by a language model from this plasmid's Addgene catalogue record and pLannotate feature annotations shown in this document.]
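Description:
pDUAL CD81 (GFP) is a 10,799 bp HIV-1-based lentiviral transfer plasmid built on the pDUAL GFP backbone for expressing human CD81 (the tetraspanin also known as TAPA1/TSPAN28) together with a GFP marker in mammalian cells. It is propagated in E. coli as a high-copy plasmid through a ColE1/pUC-type origin and selected with ampicillin via the β-lactamase gene. The backbone outside the viral region also carries pBR322-derived remnants (fragments of the tetracycline resistance gene, bom and rop). It also contains an SV40 promoter followed by E. coli gpt sequence, annotated as two adjoining fragments, with SV40 small t intron and polyadenylation sequences. This resembles an older gpt selection cassette, but the record does not describe any use for it.

The viral cassette is bounded by a truncated 5' LTR and a self-inactivating ΔU3 3' LTR. It contains the Ψ packaging signal with a partial gag sequence, the Rev response element for Rev-dependent nuclear export of the genomic RNA, and the cPPT/CTS element, which aids nuclear import of the reverse-transcribed genome. Two independent transcription units sit in the same orientation within this frame. The SFFV LTR promoter drives the CD81 coding sequence, followed by a partial WPRE that enhances transcript stability and expression, and the human PGK promoter then drives EGFP. Because the two proteins come from separate promoters, CD81 is produced untagged and unfused while EGFP independently reports transduced cells. The plasmid encodes no functional viral structural or enzymatic genes, so packaging functions and an envelope must be supplied in trans to make particles. The record states only that the construct is for lentiviral expression of CD81 and GFP and gives no specific application.
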