Features (pLannotate 1.2.2; 34 found; start..end, strand, type, name):
     15..344     +  CDS            nef (fragment): NEF_HV1BR - Experimental evidence at protein level: Swiss-Prot protein existence level 1. Extracellular Nef protein targets CD4(+) T-lymphocytes for apoptosis by interacting with CXCR4 surface receptors (PubMed:14990729). From Human immunodeficiency virus type 1 group M subtype B (isolate BRU/LAI) (HIV-1).
    392..649     +  LTR            5' LTR (truncated): truncated 5' long terminal repeat (LTR) from HIV-1
    696..821     +  misc_feature   HIV-1 Ψ: packaging signal of human immunodeficiency virus type 1
    805..1143    +  CDS            HIV-1 gag (fragment): gag protein from human immunodeficiency virus 1; gag
   1318..1551    +  misc_feature   RRE: The Rev response element (RRE) of HIV-1 allows for Rev-dependent mRNA export from the nucleus to the cytoplasm.
   1928..2028    +  CDS            Rev (fragment): human immunodeficiency virus 1 (HIV-1) Rev protein; rev; enhances nuclear export of unspliced and incompletely spliced viral mRNAs
   2065..2182    +  misc_feature   cPPT/CTS: central polypurine tract and central termination sequence of HIV-1
   2219..2251    -  misc_feature   MCS (fragment): pBluescript multiple cloning site
   2335..2742    +  promoter       SFFV promoter: spleen focus-forming virus long terminal repeat (LTR) promoter
   2759..3466    +  CDS            CD81: CD81_HUMAN - Also known as TAPA1 From Homo sapiens (Human).
   3468..3493    +  misc_feature   MCS (fragment): pUC18/19 multiple cloning site
   3494..3512    +  misc_feature   MCS (fragment): pBluescript multiple cloning site
   3512..4017    +  misc_feature   WPRE (fragment): woodchuck hepatitis virus posttranscriptional regulatory element
   4030..4540    +  promoter       hPGK promoter: human phosphoglycerate kinase 1 promoter
   4561..5280    +  CDS            EGFP: the original enhanced GFP (Yang et al., 1996) mammalian codon-optimized
   5306..5374    +  CDS            nef (fragment): NEF_HV1Z2 - Experimental evidence at protein level: Swiss-Prot protein existence level 1. Extracellular Nef protein targets CD4(+) T-lymphocytes for apoptosis by interacting with CXCR4 surface receptors. From Human immunodeficiency virus type 1 group M subtype D (isolate Z2/CDC-Z34) (HIV-1).
   5376..5609    +  LTR            3' LTR (ΔU3): self-inactivating 3' long terminal repeat (LTR) from HIV-1
   5634..5652    -  promoter       SP6 promoter: promoter for bacteriophage SP6 RNA polymerase
   5880..6159    +  CDS            TcR (fragment): tetracycline efflux protein; tet; confers resistance to tetracycline
   6160..6208    -  misc_feature   bom (fragment): basis of mobility region from pBR322
   6310..6345    -  CDS            rop (fragment): Rop protein, which maintains plasmids at low copy number; rop
   6440..6544    +  promoter       AmpR promoter: bla
   6545..7405    +  CDS            AmpR: β-lactamase; bla; confers resistance to ampicillin, carbenicillin, and related antibiotics
   7576..8164    +  rep_origin     ori: high-copy-number ColE1/pMB1/pBR322/pUC origin of replication
   8347..8403    +  CDS            lacI (fragment): lac repressor; lacI; The lac repressor binds to the lac operator to inhibit transcription in E. coli. This inhibition can be relieved by adding lactose or isopropyl-β-D-thiogalactopyranoside (IPTG).
   8410..8739    +  promoter       SV40 promoter: SV40 enhancer and early promoter
   8939..9058    +  CDS            gpt (fragment): XGPT_ECOLI - Also known as gpp, gxu. Experimental evidence at protein level: Swiss-Prot protein existence level 1. Purine salvage pathway enzyme that catalyzes the transfer of the ribosyl-5-phosphate group from 5-phospho-alpha-D-ribose 1- diphosphate (PRPP) to the N9 position of the 6-oxopurines guanine and xanthine to form the corresponding ribonucleotides GMP (guanosine 5'- monophosphate) and XMP (xanthosine 5'-monophosphate), with the release of PPi. To a lesser extent, also acts on hypoxanthine (PubMed:9100006, PubMed:3886014). Does not ribophosphorylate adenine (PubMed:3886014). From Esch
   9058..9393    +  CDS            gpt (fragment): XGPT_ECOLI - Also known as gpp, gxu. Experimental evidence at protein level: Swiss-Prot protein existence level 1. Purine salvage pathway enzyme that catalyzes the transfer of the ribosyl-5-phosphate group from 5-phospho-alpha-D-ribose 1- diphosphate (PRPP) to the N9 position of the 6-oxopurines guanine and xanthine to form the corresponding ribonucleotides GMP (guanosine 5'- monophosphate) and XMP (xanthosine 5'-monophosphate), with the release of PPi. To a lesser extent, also acts on hypoxanthine (PubMed:9100006, PubMed:3886014). Does not ribophosphorylate adenine (PubMed:3886014). From Esch
   9488..9793    +  CDS            frsA (fragment): FRSA_ECOLI - Also known as yafA. Experimental evidence at protein level: Swiss-Prot protein existence level 1. Catalyzes the hydrolysis of esters (PubMed:15808744). Displays esterase activity toward pNP-butyrate (PubMed:15808744). May stimulate mixed-acid fermentation by acting as a fermentation/respiration switch that down-regulates respiration and up- regulates fermentation rates (PubMed:15169777). From Escherichia coli (strain K12).
   9797..9871    +  CDS            small t antigen (fragment): SV40 (simian virus 40) small t antigen
   9873..9938    +  intron         small t intron: SV40 (simian virus 40) small t antigen intron
  10068..10088   +  CDS            SV40 NLS: nuclear localization signal of SV40 (simian virus 40) large T antigen
  10407..10490   +  CDS            large T antigen (fragment): large T antigen from SV40 (simian virus 40)
  10513..10647   +  polyA_signal   SV40 poly(A) signal: SV40 polyadenylation signal
>Addgene plasmid #86980 | pDUAL CD81 (GFP) | depositor full sequence | sequence record 173290 | pDUAL CD81 (GFP) sequence 10799 bps
TACAAACTTAGTAGTTGGAAGGGCTAATTCACTCCCAAAGAAGACAAGATATCCTTGATCTGTGGATCTA
CCACACACAAGGCTACTTCCCTGATTAGCAGAACTACACACCAGGGCCAGGGGTCAGATATCCACTGACC
TTTGGATGGTGCTACAAGCTAGTACCAGTTGAGCCAGATAAGGTAGAAGAGGCCAATAAAGGAGAGAACA
CCAGCTTGTTACACCCTGTGAGCCTGCATGGGATGGATGACCCGGAGAGAGAAGTGTTAGAGTGGAGGTT
TGACAGCCGCCTAGCATTTCATCACGTGGCCCGAGAGCTGCATCCGGAGTACTTCAAGAACTGCTGATAT
CGAGCTTGCTACAAGGGACTTTCCGCTGGGGACTTTCCAGGGAGGCGTGGCCTGGGCGGGACTGGGGAGT
GGCGAGCCCTCAGATCCTGCATATAAGCAGCTGCTTTTTGCCTGTACTGGGTCTCTCTGGTTAGACCAGA
TCTGAGCCTGGGAGCTCTCTGGCTAACTAGGGAACCCACTGCTTAAGCCTCAATAAAGCTTGCCTTGAGT
GCTTCAAGTAGTGTGTGCCCGTCTGTTGTGTGACTCTGGTAACTAGAGATCCCTCAGACCCTTTTAGTCA
GTGTGGAAAATCTCTAGCAGTGGCGCCCGAACAGGGACTTGAAAGCGAAAGGGAAACCAGAGGAGCTCTC
TCGACGCAGGACTCGGCTTGCTGAAGCGCGCACGGCAAGAGGCGAGGGGCGGCGACTGGTGAGTACGCCA
AAAATTTTGACTAGCGGAGGCTAGAAGGAGAGAGATGGGTGCGAGAGCGTCAGTATTAAGCGGGGGAGAA
TTAGATCGCGATGGGAAAAAATTCGGTTAAGGCCAGGGGGAAAGAAAAAATATAAATTAAAACATATAGT
ATGGGCAAGCAGGGAGCTAGAACGATTCGCAGTTAATCCTGGCCTGTTAGAAACATCAGAAGGCTGTAGA
CAAATACTGGGACAGCTACAACCATCCCTTCAGACAGGATCAGAAGAACTTAGATCATTATATAATACAG
TAGCAACCCTCTATTGTGTGCATCAAAGGATAGAGATAAAAGACACCAAGGAAGCTTTAGACAAGATAGA
GGAAGAGCAAAACAAAAGTAAGACCACCGCACAGCAAGCGGCCGGCCGCTGATCTTCAGACCTGGAGGAG
GAGATATGAGGGACAATTGGAGAAGTGAATTATATAAATATAAAGTAGTAAAAATTGAACCATTAGGAGT
AGCACCCACCAAGGCAAAGAGAAGAGTGGTGCAGAGAGAAAAAAGAGCAGTGGGAATAGGAGCTTTGTTC
CTTGGGTTCTTGGGAGCAGCAGGAAGCACTATGGGCGCAGCGTCAATGACGCTGACGGTACAGGCCAGAC
AATTATTGTCTGGTATAGTGCAGCAGCAGAACAATTTGCTGAGGGCTATTGAGGCGCAACAGCATCTGTT
GCAACTCACAGTCTGGGGCATCAAGCAGCTCCAGGCAAGAATCCTGGCTGTGGAAAGATACCTAAAGGAT
CAACAGCTCCTGGGGATTTGGGGTTGCTCTGGAAAACTCATTTGCACCACTGCTGTGCCTTGGAATGCTA
GTTGGAGTAATAAATCTCTGGAACAGATTTGGAATCACACGACCTGGATGGAGTGGGACAGAGAAATTAA
CAATTACACAAGCTTAATACACTCCTTAATTGAAGAATCGCAAAACCAGCAAGAAAAGAATGAACAAGAA
TTATTGGAATTAGATAAATGGGCAAGTTTGTGGAATTGGTTTAACATAACAAATTGGCTGTGGTATATAA
AATTATTCATAATGATAGTAGGAGGCTTGGTAGGTTTAAGAATAGTTTTTGCTGTACTTTCTATAGTGAA
TAGAGTTAGGCAGGGATATTCACCATTATCGTTTCAGACCCACCTCCCAACCCCGAGGGGACCCGACAGG
CCCGAAGGAATAGAAGAAGAAGGTGGAGAGAGAGACAGAGACAGATCCATTCGATTAGTGAACGGATCTC
GACGGTATCGCCAAATGGCAGTATTCATCCACAATTTTAAAAGAAAAGGGGGGATTGGGGGGTACAGTGC
AGGGGAAAGAATAGTAGACATAATAGCAACAGACATACAAACTAAAGAATTACAAAAACAAATTACAAAA
ATTCAAAATTTTCGGGTTTATTACAGGGACAGCAGAGATCCAGTTTGGATCGATAAGCTTGATATCGAAT
TCCTGCAGCCCCGATAAAATAAAAGATTTTATTTAGTCTCCAGAAAAAGGGGGGAATGAAAGACCCCACC
TGTAGGTTTGGCAAGCTAGCTGCAGTAACGCCATTTTGCAAGGCATGGAAAAATACCAAACCAAGAATAG
AGAAGTTCAGATCAAGGGCGGGTACATGAAAATAGCTAACGTTGGGCCAAACAGGATATCTGCGGTGAGC
AGTTTCGGCCCCGGCCCGGGGCCAAGAACAGATGGTCACCGCAGTTTCGGCCCCGGCCCGAGGCCAAGAA
CAGATGGTCCCCAGATATGGCCCAACCCTCAGCAGTTTCTTAAGACCCATCAGATGTTTCCAGGCTCCCC
CAAGGACCTGAAATGACCCTGCGCCTTATTTGAATTAACCAATCAGCCTGCTTCTCGCTTCTGTTCGCGC
GCTTCTGCTTCCCGAGCTCTATAAAAGAGCTCACAACCCCTCACTCGGCGCGCCAGTCCTCCGACAGACT
GAGTCGCCCGGGGGGATCCGCCGCCACCATGGGAGTGGAGGGCTGCACCAAGTGCATCAAGTACCTGCTC
TTCGTCTTCAATTTCGTCTTCTGGCTGGCTGGAGGCGTGATCCTGGGTGTGGCCCTGTGGCTCCGCCATG
ACCCGCAGACCACCAACCTCCTGTATCTGGAGCTGGGAGACAAGCCCGCGCCCAACACCTTCTATGTAGG
CATCTACATCCTCATCGCTGTGGGCGCTGTCATGATGTTCGTTGGCTTCCTGGGCTGCTACGGGGCCATC
CAGGAATCCCAGTGCCTGCTGGGGACGTTCTTCACCTGCCTGGTCATCCTGTTTGCCTGTGAGGTGGCCG
CCGGCATCTGGGGCTTTGTCAACAAGGACCAGATCGCCAAGGATGTGAAGCAGTTCTATGACCAGGCCCT
ACAGCAGGCCGTGGTGGATGATGACGCCAACAACGCCAAGGCTGTGGTGAAGACCTTCCACGAGACGCTT
GACTGCTGTGGCTCCAGCACACTGACTGCTTTGACCACCTCAGTGCTCAAGAACAATTTGTGTCCCTCGG
GCAGCAACATCATCAGCAACCTCTTCAAGGAGGACTGCCACCAGAAGATCGATGACCTCTTCTCCGGGAA
GCTGTACCTCATCGGCATTGCTGCCATCGTGGTCGCTGTGATCATGATCTTCGAGATGATCCTGAGCATG
GTGCTGTGCTGTGGCATCCGGAACAGCTCCGTGTACTGAGTCGACCTGCAGGCATGCAAGCTTGATATCA
AGCTTATCGATAATCAACCTCTGGATTACAAAATTTGTGAAAGATTGACTGGTATTCTTAACTATGTTGC
TCCTTTTACGCTATGTGGATACGCTGCTTTAATGCCTTTGTATCATGCTATTGCTTCCCGTATGGCTTTC
ATTTTCTCCTCCTTGTATAAATCCTGGTTGCTGTCTCTTTATGAGGAGTTGTGGCCCGTTGTCAGGCAAC
GTGGCGTGGTGTGCACTGTGTTTGCTGACGCAACCCCCACTGGTTGGGGCATTGCCACCACCTGTCAGCT
CCTTTCCGGGACTTTCGCTTTCCCCCTCCCTATTGCCACGGCGGAACTCATCGCCGCCTGCCTTGCCCGC
TGCTGGACAGGGGCTCGGCTGTTGGGCACTGACAATTCCGTGGTGTTGTCGGGGAAATCATCGTCCTTTC
CTTGGCTGCTCGCCTGTGTTGCCACCTGGATTCTGCGCGGGACGTCCTTCTGCTACGTCCCTTCGGCCCT
CAATCCAGCGGACCTTCCTTCCCGCGGTCGAATTCCCACGGGGTTGGGGTTGCGCCTTTTCCAAGGCAGC
CCTGGGTTTGCGCAGGGACGCGGCTGCTCTGGGCGTGGTTCCGGGAAACGCAGCGGCGCCGACCCTGGGT
CTCGCACATTCTTCACGTCCGTTCGCAGCGTCACCCGGATCTTCGCCGCTACCCTTGTGGGCCCCCCGGC
GACGCTTCCTGCTCCGCCCCTAAGTCGGGAAGGTTCCTTGCGGTTCGCGGCGTGCCGGACGTGACAAACG
GAAGCCGCACGTCTCACTAGTACCCTCGCAGACGGACAGCGCCAGGGAGCAATGGCAGCGCGCCGACCGC
GATGGGCTGTGGCCAATAGTGGCTGCTCAGCAGGGCGCGCCGAGAGCAGCGGCCGGGAAGGGGCGGTGCG
GGAGGCGGGGTGTGGGGCGGTAGTGTGGGCCCTGTTCCTGCCCGCACGGTGTTCCGCATTCTGCAAGCCT
CCGGAGCGCACGTCGGCAGTCGGCTCCCTCGTTGACCGAATCACCGACCTCTCTCCCCAGGACGCGTACC
GGTCGCCACCATGGTGAGCAAGGGCGAGGAGCTGTTCACCGGGGTGGTGCCCATCCTGGTCGAGCTGGAC
GGCGACGTAAACGGCCACAAGTTCAGCGTGTCCGGCGAGGGCGAGGGCGATGCCACCTACGGCAAGCTGA
CCCTGAAGTTCATCTGCACCACCGGCAAGCTGCCCGTGCCCTGGCCCACCCTCGTGACCACCCTGACCTA
CGGCGTGCAGTGCTTCAGCCGCTACCCCGACCACATGAAGCAGCACGACTTCTTCAAGTCCGCCATGCCC
GAAGGCTACGTCCAGGAGCGCACCATCTTCTTCAAGGACGACGGCAACTACAAGACCCGCGCCGAGGTGA
AGTTCGAGGGCGACACCCTGGTGAACCGCATCGAGCTGAAGGGCATCGACTTCAAGGAGGACGGCAACAT
CCTGGGGCACAAGCTGGAGTACAACTACAACAGCCACAAGGTCTATATCACCGCCGACAAGCAGAAGAAC
GGCATCAAGGTGAACTTCAAGACCCGCCACAACATCGAGGACGGCAGCGTGCAGCTCGCCGACCACTACC
AGCAGAACACCCCCATCGGCGACGGCCCCGTGCTGCTGCCCGACAACCACTACCTGAGCACCCAGTCCGC
CCTGAGCAAAGACCCCAACGAGAAGCGCGATCACATGGTCCTGCTGGAGTTCGTGACCGCCGCCGGGATC
ACTCTCGGCATGGACGAGCTGTACAAGTAAACTCGAGGGAATTAATTCGAGCTCGGTACCTTTAAGACCA
ATGACTTACAAGGCAGCTGTAGATCTTAGCCACTTTTTAAAAGAAAAGGGGGGACTGGAAGGGCTAATTC
ACTCCCAACGAAGACAAGATCTGCTTTTTGCTTGTACTGGGTCTCTCTGGTTAGACCAGATCTGAGCCTG
GGAGCTCTCTGGCTAACTAGGGAACCCACTGCTTAAGCCTCAATAAAGCTTGCCTTGAGTGCTTCAAGTA
GTGTGTGCCCGTCTGTTGTGTGACTCTGGTAACTAGAGATCCCTCAGACCCTTTTAGTCAGTGTGGAAAA
TCTCTAGCAGCATCTAGAATTAATTCCGTGTATTCTATAGTGTCACCTAAATCGTATGTGTATGATACAT
AAGGTTATGTATTAATTGTAGCCGCGTTCTAACGACAATATGTACAAGCCTAATTGTGTAGCATCTGGCT
TACTGAAGCAGACCCTATCATCTCTCTCGTAAACTGCCGTCAGAGTCGGTTTGGTTGGACGAACCTTCTG
AGTTTCTGGTAACGCCGTCCCGCACCCGGAAATGGTCAGCGAACCAATCAGCAGGGTCATCGCTAGCCAG
ATCCTCTACGCCGGACGCATCGTGGCCGGCATCACCGGCGCCACAGGTGCGGTTGCTGGCGCCTATATCG
CCGACATCACCGATGGGGAAGATCGGGCTCGCCACTTCGGGCTCATGAGCGCTTGTTTCGGCGTGGGTAT
GGTGGCAGGCCCCGTGGCCGGGGGACTGTTGGGCGCCATCTCCTTGCATGCACCATTCCTTGCGGCGGCG
GTGCTCAACGGCCTCAACCTACTACTGGGCTGCTTCCTAATGCAGGAGTCGCATAAGGGAGAGCGTCGAA
TGGTGCACTCTCAGTACAATCTGCTCTGATGCCGCATAGTTAAGCCAGCCCCGACACCCGCCAACACCCG
CTGACGCGCCCTGACGGGCTTGTCTGCTCCCGGCATCCGCTTACAGACAAGCTGTGACCGTCTCCGGGAG
CTGCATGTGTCAGAGGTTTTCACCGTCATCACCGAAACGCGCGAGACGAAAGGGCCTCGTGATACGCCTA
TTTTTATAGGTTAATGTCATGATAATAATGGTTTCTTAGACGTCAGGTGGCACTTTTCGGGGAAATGTGC
GCGGAACCCCTATTTGTTTATTTTTCTAAATACATTCAAATATGTATCCGCTCATGAGACAATAACCCTG
ATAAATGCTTCAATAATATTGAAAAAGGAAGAGTATGAGTATTCAACATTTCCGTGTCGCCCTTATTCCC
TTTTTTGCGGCATTTTGCCTTCCTGTTTTTGCTCACCCAGAAACGCTGGTGAAAGTAAAAGATGCTGAAG
ATCAGTTGGGTGCACGAGTGGGTTACATCGAACTGGATCTCAACAGCGGTAAGATCCTTGAGAGTTTTCG
CCCCGAAGAACGTTTTCCAATGATGAGCACTTTTAAAGTTCTGCTATGTGGCGCGGTATTATCCCGTATT
GACGCCGGGCAAGAGCAACTCGGTCGCCGCATACACTATTCTCAGAATGACTTGGTTGAGTACTCACCAG
TCACAGAAAAGCATCTTACGGATGGCATGACAGTAAGAGAATTATGCAGTGCTGCCATAACCATGAGTGA
TAACACTGCGGCCAACTTACTTCTGACAACGATCGGAGGACCGAAGGAGCTAACCGCTTTTTTGCACAAC
ATGGGGGATCATGTAACTCGCCTTGATCGTTGGGAACCGGAGCTGAATGAAGCCATACCAAACGACGAGC
GTGACACCACGATGCCTGTAGCAATGGCAACAACGTTGCGCAAACTATTAACTGGCGAACTACTTACTCT
AGCTTCCCGGCAACAATTAATAGACTGGATGGAGGCGGATAAAGTTGCAGGACCACTTCTGCGCTCGGCC
CTTCCGGCTGGCTGGTTTATTGCTGATAAATCTGGAGCCGGTGAGCGTGGGTCTCGCGGTATCATTGCAG
CACTGGGGCCAGATGGTAAGCCCTCCCGTATCGTAGTTATCTACACGACGGGGAGTCAGGCAACTATGGA
TGAACGAAATAGACAGATCGCTGAGATAGGTGCCTCACTGATTAAGCATTGGTAACTGTCAGACCAAGTT
TACTCATATATACTTTAGATTGATTTAAAACTTCATTTTTAATTTAAAAGGATCTAGGTGAAGATCCTTT
TTGATAATCTCATGACCAAAATCCCTTAACGTGAGTTTTCGTTCCACTGAGCGTCAGACCCCGTAGAAAA
GATCAAAGGATCTTCTTGAGATCCTTTTTTTCTGCGCGTAATCTGCTGCTTGCAAACAAAAAAACCACCG
CTACCAGCGGTGGTTTGTTTGCCGGATCAAGAGCTACCAACTCTTTTTCCGAAGGTAACTGGCTTCAGCA
GAGCGCAGATACCAAATACTGTTCTTCTAGTGTAGCCGTAGTTAGGCCACCACTTCAAGAACTCTGTAGC
ACCGCCTACATACCTCGCTCTGCTAATCCTGTTACCAGTGGCTGCTGCCAGTGGCGATAAGTCGTGTCTT
ACCGGGTTGGACTCAAGACGATAGTTACCGGATAAGGCGCAGCGGTCGGGCTGAACGGGGGGTTCGTGCA
CACAGCCCAGCTTGGAGCGAACGACCTACACCGAACTGAGATACCTACAGCGTGAGCTATGAGAAAGCGC
CACGCTTCCCGAAGGGAGAAAGGCGGACAGGTATCCGGTAAGCGGCAGGGTCGGAACAGGAGAGCGCACG
AGGGAGCTTCCAGGGGGAAACGCCTGGTATCTTTATAGTCCTGTCGGGTTTCGCCACCTCTGACTTGAGC
GTCGATTTTTGTGATGCTCGTCAGGGGGGCGGAGCCTATGGAAAAACGCCAGCAACGCGGCCTTTTTACG
GTTCCTGGCCTTTTGCTGGCCTTTTGCTCACATGTTCTTTCCTGCGTTATCCCCTGATTCTGTGGATAAC
CGTATTACCGCCTTTGAGTGAGCTGATACCGCTCGCCGCAGCCGAACGACCGAGCGCAGCGAGTCAGTGA
GCGAGGAAGCGGAAGAGCGCCCAATACGCAAACCGCCTCTCCCCGCGCGTTGGCCGATTCATTAATGCAG
CTGTGGAATGTGTGTCAGTTAGGGTGTGGAAAGTCCCCAGGCTCCCCAGCAGGCAGAAGTATGCAAAGCA
TGCATCTCAATTAGTCAGCAACCAGGTGTGGAAAGTCCCCAGGCTCCCCAGCAGGCAGAAGTATGCAAAG
CATGCATCTCAATTAGTCAGCAACCATAGTCCCGCCCCTAACTCCGCCCATCCCGCCCCTAACTCCGCCC
AGTTCCGCCCATTCTCCGCCCCATGGCTGACTAATTTTTTTTATTTATGCAGAGGCCGAGGCCGCCTCGG
CCTCTGAGCTATTCCAGAAGTAGTGAGGAGGCTTTTTTGGAGGCCTAGGCTTTTGCAAAAAGCTTGGACA
CAAGACAGGCTTGCGAGATATGTTTGAGAATACCACTTTATCCCGCGTCAGGGAGAGGCAGTGCGTAAAA
AGACGCGGACTCATGTGAAATACTGGTTTTTAGTGCGCCAGATCTCTATAATCTCGCGCAACCTATTTTC
CCCTCGAACACTTTTTAAGCCGTAGATAAACAGGCTGGGACACTTCACATGAGCGAAAAATACATCGTCA
CCTGGGACATGTTGCAGATCCATGCACGTAAACTCGCAAGCCGACTGATGCCTTCTGAACAATGGAAAGG
CATTATTGCCGTAAGCCGTGGCGGTCTGTACCGGGTGCGTTACTGGCGCGTGAACTGGGTATTCGTCATG
TCGATACCGTTTGTATTTCCAGCTACGATCACGACAACCAGCGCGAGCTTAAAGTGCTGAAACGCGCAGA
AGGCGATGGCGAAGGCTTCATCGTTATTGATGACCTGGTGGATACCGGTGGTACTGCGGTTGCGATTCGT
GAAATGTATCCAAAAGCGCACTTTGTCACCATCTTCGCAAAACCGGCTGGTCGTCCGCTGGTTGATGACT
ATGTTGTTGATATCCCGCAAGATACCTGGATTGAACAGCCGTGGGATATGGGCGTCGTATTCGTCCCGCC
AATCTCCGGTCGCTAATCTTTTCAACGCCTGGCACTGCCGGGCGTTGTTCTTTTTAACTTCAGGCGGGTT
ACAATAGTTTCCAGTAAGTATTCTGGAGGCTGCATCCATGACACAGGCAAACCTGAGCGAAACCCTGTTC
AAACCCCGCTTTAAACATCCTGAAACCTCGACGCTAGTCCGCCGCTTTAATCACGGCGCACAACCGCCTG
TGCAGTCGGCCCTTGATGGTAAAACCATCCCTCACTGGTATCGCATGATTAACCGTCTGATGTGGATCTG
GCGCGGCATTGACCCACGCGAAATCCTCGACGTCCAGGCACGTATTGTGATGAGCGATGCCGAACGTACC
GACGATGATTTATACGATACGGTGATTGGCTACCGTGGCGGCAACTGGATTTATGAGTGGGCCCCGGATC
TTTGTGAAGGAACCTTACTTCTGTGGTGTGACATAATTGGACAAACTACCTACAGAGATTTAAAGCTCTA
AGGTAAATATAAAATTTTTAAGTGTATAATGTGTTAAACTACTGATTCTAATTGTTTGTGTATTTTAGAT
TCCAACCTATGGAACTGATGAATGGGAGCAGTGGTGGAATGCCTTTAATGAGGAAAACCTGTTTTGCTCA
GAAGAAATGCCATCTAGTGATGATGAGGCTACTGCTGACTCTCAACATTCTACTCCTCCAAAAAAGAAGA
GAAAGGTAGAAGACCCCAAGGACTTTCCTTCAGAATTGCTAAGTTTTTTGAGTCATGCTGTGTTTAGTAA
TAGAACTCTTGCTTGCTTTGCTATTTACACCACAAAGGAAAAAGCTGCACTGCTATACAAGAAAATTATG
GAAAAATATTCTGTAACCTTTATAAGTAGGCATAACAGTTATAATCATAACATACTGTTTTTTCTTACTC
CACACAGGCATAGAGTGTCTGCTATTAATAACTATGCTCAAAAATTGTGTACCTTTAGCTTTTTAATTTG
TAAAGGGGTTAATAAGGAATATTTGATGTATAGTGCCTTGACTAGAGATCATAATCAGCCATACCACATT
TGTAGAGGTTTTACTTGCTTTAAAAAACCTCCCACACCTCCCCCTGAACCTGAAACATAAAATGAATGCA
ATTGTTGTTGTTAACTTGTTTATTGCAGCTTATAATGGTTACAAATAAAGCAATAGCATCACAAATTTCA
CAAATAAAGCATTTTTTTCACTGCATTCTAGTTGTGGTTTGTCCAAACTCATCAATGTATCTTATCATGT
CTGGATCAACTGGATAACTCAAGCTAACCAAAATCATCCCAAACTTCCCACCCCATACCCTATTACCACT
GCCAATTACCTGTGGTTTCATTTACTCTAAACCTGTGATTCCTCTGAATTATTTTCATTTTAAAGAAATT
GTATTTGTTAAATATGTAC
